>Addgene plasmid #202416 | pQCXIZ GFP PODXL delta PBM + FBM | addgene full sequence | sequence record 399298 | Addgene NGS Result
TCCGCGTTACATAACTTACGGTAAATGGCCCGCCTGGCTGACCGCCCAACGACCCCCGCCCATTGACGTC
AATAATGACGTATGTTCCCATAGTAACGCCAATAGGGACTTTCCATTGACGTCAATGGGTGGAGTATTTA
CGGTAAACTGCCCACTTGGCAGTACATCAAGTGTATCATATGCCAAGTACGCCCCCTATTGACGTCAATG
ACGGTAAATGGCCCGCCTGGCATTATGCCCAGTACATGACCTTATGGGACTTTCCTACTTGGCAGTACAT
CTACGTATTAGTCATCGCTATTACCATGGTGATGCGGTTTTGGCAGTACATCAATGGGCGTGGATAGCGG
TTTGACTCACGGGGATTTCCAAGTCTCCACCCCATTGACGTCAATGGGAGTTTGTTTTGGCACCAAAATC
AACGGGACTTTCCAAAATGTCGTAACAACTCCGCCCCATTGACGCAAATGGGCGGTAGGCGTGTACGGTG
GGAGGTCTATATAAGCAGAGCTCAATAAAAGAGCCCACAACCCCTCACTCGGCGCGCCAGTCTTCCGATA
GACTGCGTCGCCCGGGTACCCGTATTCCCAATAAAGCCTCTTGCTGTTTGCATCCGAATCGTGGTCTCGC
TGTTCCTTGGGAGGGTCTCCTCTGAGTGATTGACTACCCACGACGGGGGTCTTTCATTTGGGGGCTCGTC
CGGGATTTGGAGACCCCTGCCCAGGGACCACCGACCCACCACCGGGAGGTAAGCTGGCCAGCAACTTATC
TGTGTCTGTCCGATTGTCTAGTGTCTATGTTTGATGTTATGCGCCTGCGTCTGTACTAGTTAGCTAACTA
GCTCTGTATCTGGCGGACCCGTGGTGGAACTGACGAGTTCTGAACACCCGGCCGCAACCCTGGGAGACGT
CCCAGGGACTTTGGGGGCCGTTTTTGTGGCCCGACCTGAGGAAGGGAGTCGATGTGGAATCCGACCCCGT
CAGGATATGTGGTTCTGGTAGGAGACGAGAACCTAAAACAGTTCCCGCCTCCGTCTGAATTTTTGCTTTC
GGTTTGGAACCGAAGCCGCGCGTCTTGTCTGCTGCAGCGCTGCAGCATCGTTCTGTGTTGTCTCTGTCTG
ACTGTGTTTCTGTATTTGTCTGAAAATTAGGGCCAGACTGTTACCACTCCCTTAAGTTTGACCTTAGGTC
ACTGGAAAGATGTCGAGCGGATCGCTCACAACCAGTCGGTAGATGTCAAGAAGAGACGTTGGGTTACCTT
CTGCTCTGCAGAATGGCCAACCTTTAACGTCGGATGGCCGCGAGACGGCACCTTTAACCGAGACCTCATC
ACCCAGGTTAAGATCAAGGTCTTTTCACCTGGCCCGCATGGACACCCAGACCAGGTCCCCTACATCGTGA
CCTGGGAAGCCTTGGCTTTTGACCCCCCTCCCTGGGTCAAGCCCTTTGTACACCCTAAGCCTCCGCCTCC
TCTTCCTCCATCCGCCCCGTCTCTCCCCCTTGAACCTCCTCGTTCGACCCCGCCTCGATCCTCCCTTTAT
CCAGCCCTCACTCCTTCTCTAGGCGCCGGAATTGAAGATCTGGGGGATCGATCCTCTAGAGTCCGTTACA
TAACTTACGGTAAATGGCCCGCCTGGCTGACCGCCCAACGACCCCCGCCCATTGACGTCAATAATGACGT
ATGTTCCCATAGTAACGCCAATAGGGACTTTCCATTGACGTCAATGGGTGGAGTATTTACGGTAAACTGC
CCACTTGGCAGTACATCAAGTGTATCATATGCCAAGTACGCCCCCTATTGACGTCAATGACGGTAAATGG
CCCGCCTGGCATTATGCCCAGTACATGACCTTATGGGACTTTCCTACTTGGCAGTACATCTACGTATTAG
TCATCGCTATTACCATGGTGATGCGGTTTTGGCAGTACATCAATGGGCGTGGATAGCGGTTTGACTCACG
GGGATTTCCAAGTCTCCACCCCATTGACGTCAATGGGAGTTTGTTTTGGCACCAAAATCAACGGGACTTT
CCAAAATGTCGTAACAACTCCGCCCCATTGACGCAAATGGGCGGTAGGCGTGTACGGTGGGAGGTCTATA
TAAGCAGAGCTCGTTTAGTGAACCGTCAGATCGCCTGGAGACGCCATCCACGCTGTTTTGACCTCCATAG
AAGACACCGGGACCGATCCAGCCTCCGCGGCCGGGAACGGTGCATTGGAACGGACCTGCAGGAATTGATC
CGCGGCCGCACCGGTGCCACCATGCGCTGCGCGCTGGCGCTCTCGGCGCTGCTGCTACTGTTGTCAACGC
CGCCGCTGCTGCCGTCGATGGTGAGCAAGGGCGAGGAGCTGTTCACCGGGGTGGTGCCCATCCTGGTCGA
GCTGGACGGCGACGTAAACGGCCACAAGTTCAGCGTGTCCGGCGAGGGCGAGGGCGATGCCACCTACGGC
AAGCTGACCCTGAAGTTCATCTGCACCACCGGCAAGCTGCCCGTGCCCTGGCCCACCCTCGTGACCACCC
TGACCTACGGCGTGCAGTGCTTCAGCCGCTACCCCGACCACATGAAGCAGCACGACTTCTTCAAGTCCGC
CATGCCCGAAGGCTACGTCCAGGAGCGCACCATCTTCTTCAAGGACGACGGCAACTACAAGACCCGCGCC
GAGGTGAAGTTCGAGGGCGACACCCTGGTGAACCGCATCGAGCTGAAGGGCATCGACTTCAAGGAGGACG
GCAACATCCTGGGGCACAAGCTGGAGTACAACTACAACAGCCACAACGTCTATATCATGGCCGACAAGCA
GAAGAACGGCATCAAGGTGAACTTCAAGATCCGCCACAACATCGAGGACGGCAGCGTGCAGCTCGCCGAC
CACTACCAGCAGAACACCCCCATCGGCGACGGCCCCGTGCTGCTGCCCGACAACCACTACCTGAGCACCC
AGTCCGCCCTGAGCAAAGACCCCAACGAGAAGCGCGATCACATGGTCCTGCTGGAGTTCGTGACCGCCGC
CGGGATCACTCTCGGCATGGACGAGCTGTACAAGTCGCCGTCGCCGTCGCCGTCGCCCTCCCAGAATGCA
ACCCAGACTACTACGGACTCATCTAACAAAACAGCACCGACTCCAGCATCCAGTGTCACCATCATGGCTA
CAGATACAGCCCAGCAGAGCACAGTCCCCACTTCCAAGGCCAACGAAATCTTGGCCTCGGTCAAGGCGAC
CACCCTTGGTGTATCCAGTGACTCACCGGGGACTACAACCCTGGCTCAGCAAGTCTCAGGCCCAGTCAAC
ACTACCGTGGCTAGAGGAGGCGGCTCAGGCAACCCTACTACCACCATCGAGAGCCCCAAGAGCACAAAAA
GTGCAGACACCACTACAGTTGCAACCTCCACAGCCACAGCTAAACCTAACACCACAAGCAGCCAGAATGG
AGCAGAAGATACAACAAACTCTGGGGGGAAAAGCAGCCACAGTGTGACCACAGACCTCACATCCACTAAG
GCAGAACATCTGACGACCCCTCACCCTACAAGTCCACTTAGCCCCCGACAACCCACTTCGACGCATCCTG
TGGCCACCCCAACAAGCTCGGGACATGACCATCTTATGAAAATTTCAAGCAGTTCAAGCACTGTGGCTAT
CCCTGGCTACACCTTCACAAGCCCGGGGATGACCACCACCCTACTAGAGACAGTGTTTCACCATGTCAGC
CAGGCTGGTCTTGAACTCCTGACCTCGGGTGATCTGCCCACCTTGGCCTCCCAAAGTGCTGGGATTACAG
CGTCATCGGTTATCTCGCAAAGAACTCAACAGACCTCCAGTCAGATGCCAGCCAGCTCTACGGCCCCTTC
CTCCCAGGAGACAGTGCAGCCCACGAGCCCGGCAACGGCATTGAGAACACCTACCCTGCCAGAGACCATG
AGCTCCAGCCCCACAGCAGCATCAACTACCCACCGATACCCCAAAACACCTTCTCCCACTGTGGCTCATG
AGAGTAACTGGGCAAAGTGTGAGGATCTTGAGACACAGACACAGAGTGAGAAGCAGCTCGTCCTGAACCT
CACAGGAAACACCCTCTGTGCAGGGGGCGCTTCGGATGAGAAATTGATCTCACTGATATGCCGAGCAGTC
AAAGCCACCTTCAACCCGGCCCAAGATAAGTGCGGCATACGGCTGGCATCTGTTCCAGGAAGTCAGACCG
TGGTCGTCAAAGAAATCACTATTCACACTAAGCTCCCTGCCAAGGATGTGTACGAGCGGCTGAAGGACAA
ATGGGATGAACTAAAGGAGGCAGGGGTCAGTGACATGAAGCTAGGGGACCAGGGGCCACCGGAGGAGGCC
GAGGACCGCTTCAGCATGCCCCTCATCATCACCATCGTCTGCATGGCATCATTCCTGCTCCTCGTGGCGG
CCCTCTATGGCTGCTGCGCCCAGGCCCTCGCCCAGAGGAAGGACCAGCAGCGGCTAACAGAGGAGCTGCA
GACAGTGGAGAATGGTTACCATGACAACCCAACACTGGAAGTGATGGAGACCTCTTCTGAGATGCAGGAG
AAGAAGGTGGTCAGCCTCAACGGGGAGCTGGGGGACAGCTGGATCGTCCCTCTGGACAACCTGACCAAGG
ACGACCTGGATGAGGAGGAATAGGGATCCGGAATTCCGCCCYCCCCCCCCCCTAACGTTACTGGCCGAAG
CCGCTTGGAATAAGGCCGGTGTGCGTTTGTCTATATGTTATTTTCCACCATATTGCCGTCTTTTGGCAAT
GTGAGGGCCCGGAAACCTGGCCCTGTCTTCTTGACGAGCATTCCTAGGGGTCTTTCCCCTCTCGCCAAAG
GAATGCAAGGTCTGTTGAATGTCGTGAAGGAAGCAGTTCCTCTGGAAGCTTCTTGAAGACAAACAACGTC
TGTAGCGACCCTTTGCAGGCAGCGGAACCCCCCACCTGGCGACAGGTGCCTCTGCGGCCAAAAGCCACGT
GTATAAGATACACCTGCAAAGGCGGCACAACCCCAGTGCCACGTTGTGAGTTGGATAGTTGTGGAAAGAG
TCAAATGGCTCTCCTCAAGCGTATTCAACAAGGGGCTGAAGGATGCCCAGAAGGTACCCCATTGTATGGG
ATCTGATCTGGGGCCTCGGTGCACATGCTTTACATGTGTTTAGTCGAGGTTAAAAAAACGTCTAGGCCCC
CCGAACCACGGGGACGTGGTTTTCCTTTGAAAAACACGATGATAAGCTTGCCACAACCATGGCCAAGTTG
ACCAGTGCCGTTCCGGTGCTCACCGCGCGCGACGTCGCCGGAGCGGTCGAGTTCTGGACCGACCGGCTCG
GGTTCTCCCGGGACTTCGTGGAGGACGACTTCGCCGGTGTGGTCCGGGACGACGTGACCCTGTTCATCAG
CGCGGTCCAGGACCAGGTGGTGCCGGACAACACCCTGGCCTGGGTGTGGGTGCGCGGCCTGGACGAGCTG
TACGCCGAGTGGTCGGAGGTCGTGTCCACGAACTTCCGGGACGCCTCCGGGCCGGCCATGACCGAGATCG
GCGAGCAGCCGTGGGGGCGGGAGTTCGCCCTGCGCGACCCGGCCGGCAACTGCGTGCACTTCGTGGCCGA
GGAGCAGGACTGACACGACCCGGACGGGACGCTCCTGCGCCTGATACAGAACGAATTGCTTGCAGGCATC
TCATGAGTGTGTCTTCCCGTTTTCCGCCTGAGGTCACTGCGTGGATGGAGCATCAGTGGTCCAGGCTCTA
GTTTTGACTCAACAATATCACCAGCTGAAGCCTATAGAGTACGAGCCATAGATAAAATAAAAGATTTTAT
TTAGTCTCCAGAAAAAGGGGGGAATGAAAGACCCCACCTGTAGGTTTGGCAAGCTAGCTTAAGTAACGCC
ATTTTGCAAGGCATGGAAAAATACATAACTGAGAATAGAGAAGTTCAGATCAAGGTCAGGAACAGATGGA
ACAGGGTCGACCCTAGAGAACCATCAGATGTTTCCAGGGTGCCCCAAGGACCTGAAATGACCCTGTGCCT
TATTTGAACTAACCAATCAGTTCGCTTCTCGCTTCTGTTCGCGCGCTTCTGCTCCCCGAGCTCAATAAAA
GAGCCCACAACCCCTCACTCGGGGCGCCAGTCCTCCGATTGACTGAGTCGCCCGGGTACCCGTGTATCCA
ATAAACCCTCTTGCAGTTGCATCCGACTTGTGGTCTCGCTGTTCCTTGGGAGGGTCTCCTCTGAGTGATT
GACTACCCGTCAGCGGGGGTCTTTCATTTGGGGGCTCGTCCGGGATCGGGAGACCCCTGCCCAGGGACCA
CCGACCCACCACCGGGAGGTAAGCTGGCTGCCTCGCGCGTTTCGGTGATGACGGTGAAAACCTCTGACAC
ATGCAGCTCCCGGAGACGGTCACAGCTTGTCTGTAAGCGGATGCCGGGAGCAGACAAGCCCGTCAGGGCG
CGTCAGCGGGTGTTGGCGGGTGTCGGGGCGCAGCCATGACCCAGTCACGTAGCGATAGCGGAGTGTAGAT
CCGGCTGTGGAATGTGTGTCAGTTAGGGTGTGGAAAGTCCCCAGGCTCCCCAGCAGGCAGAAGTATGCAA
AGCATGCATCTCAATTAGTCAGCAACCAGGTGTGGAAAGTCCCCAGGCTCCCCAGCAGGCAGAAGTATGC
AAAGCATGCATCTCAATTAGTCAGCAACCATAGTCCCGCCCCTAACTCCGCCCATCCCGCCCCTAACTCC
GCCCAGTTCCGCCCATTCTCCGCCCCATGGCTGACTAATTTTTTTTATTTATGCAGAGGCCGAGGCCGCC
TCGGCCTCTGAGCTATTCCAGAAGTAGTGAGGAGGCTTTTTTGGAGGCCTAGGCTTTTGCAAAAAGCTTA
CTGGCTTAACTATGCGGCATCAGAGCAGATTGTACTGAGAGTGCACCATATGCGGTGTGAAATACCGCAC
AGATGCGTAAGGAGAAAATACCGCATCAGGCGCTCTTCCGCTTCCTCGCTCACTGACTCGCTGCGCTCGG
TCGTTCGGCTGCGGCGAGCGGTATCAGCTCACTCAAAGGCGGTAATACGGTTATCCACAGAATCAGGGGA
TAACGCAGGAAAGAACATGTGAGCAAAAGGCCAGCAAAAGGCCAGGAACCGTAAAAAGGCCGCGTTGCTG
GCGTTTTTCCATAGGCTCCGCCCCCCTGACGAGCATCACAAAAATCGACGCTCAAGTCAGAGGTGGCGAA
ACCCGACAGGACTATAAAGATACCAGGCGTTTCCCCCTGGAAGCTCCCTCGTGCGCTCTCCTGTTCCGAC
CCTGCCGCTTACCGGATACCTGTCCGCCTTTCTCCCTTCGGGAAGCGTGGCGCTTTCTCATAGCTCACGC
TGTAGGTATCTCAGTTCGGTGTAGGTCGTTCGCTCCAAGCTGGGCTGTGTGCACGAACCCCCCGTTCAGC
CCGACCGCTGCGCCTTATCCGGTAACTATCGTCTTGAGTCCAACCCGGTAAGACACGACTTATCGCCACT
GGCAGCAGCCACTGGTAACAGGATTAGCAGAGCGAGGTATGTAGGCGGTGCTACAGAGTTCTTGAAGTGG
TGGCCTAACTACGGCTACACTAGAAGGACAGTATTTGGTATCTGCGCTCTGCTGAAGCCAGTTACCTTCG
GAAAAAGAGTTGGTAGCTCTTGATCCGGCAAACAAACCACCGCTGGTAGCGGTGGTTTTTTTGTTTGCAA
GCAGCAGATTACGCGCAGAAAAAAAGGATCTCAAGAAGATCCTTTGATCTTTTCTACGGGGTCTGACGCT
CAGTGGAACGAAAACTCACGTTAAGGGATTTTGGTCATGAGATTATCAAAAAGGATCTTCACCTAGATCC
TTTTAAATTAAAAATGAAGTTTTAAATCAATCTAAAGTATATATGAGTAAACTTGGTCTGACAGTTACCA
ATGCTTAATCAGTGAGGCACCTATCTCAGCGATCTGTCTATTTCGTTCATCCATAGTTGCCTGACTCCCC
GTCGTGTAGATAACTACGATACGGGAGGGCTTACCATCTGGCCCCAGTGCTGCAATGATACCGCGAGACC
CACGCTCACCGGCTCCAGATTTATCAGCAATAAACCAGCCAGCCGGAAGGGCCGAGCGCAGAAGTGGTCC
TGCAACTTTATCCGCCTCCATCCAGTCTATTAATTGTTGCCGGGAAGCTAGAGTAAGTAGTTCGCCAGTT
AATAGTTTGCGCAACGTTGTTGCCATTGCTGCAGGCATCGTGGTGTCACGCTCGTCGTTTGGTATGGCTT
CATTCAGCTCCGGTTCCCAACGATCAAGGCGAGTTACATGATCCCCCATGTTGTGCAAAAAAGCGGTTAG
CTCCTTCGGTCCTCCGATCGTTGTCAGAAGTAAGTTGGCCGCAGTGTTATCACTCATGGTTATGGCAGCA
CTGCATAATTCTCTTACTGTCATGCCATCCGTAAGATGCTTTTCTGTGACTGGTGAGTACTCAACCAAGT
CATTCTGAGAATAGTGTATGCGGCGACCGAGTTGCTCTTGCCCGGCGTCAACACGGGATAATACCGCGCC
ACATAGCAGAACTTTAAAAGTGCTCATCATTGGAAAACGTTCTTCGGGGCGAAAACTCTCAAGGATCTTA
CCGCTGTTGAGATCCAGTTCGATGTAACCCACTCGTGCACCCAACTGATCTTCAGCATCTTTTACTTTCA
CCAGCGTTTCTGGGTGAGCAAAAACAGGAAGGCAAAATGCCGCAAAAAAGGGAATAAGGGCGACACGGAA
ATGTTGAATACTCATACTCTTCCTTTTTCAATATTATTGAAGCATTTATCAGGGTTATTGTCTCATGAGC
GGATACATATTTGAATGTATTTAGAAAAATAAACAAATAGGGGTTCCGCGCACATTTCCCCGAAAAGTGC
CACCTGACGTCTAAGAAACCATTATTATCATGACATTAACCTATAAAAATAGGCGTATCACGAGGCCCTT
TCGTCTTCAAGAATTAGCTTGGCCATTGCATACGTTGTATCCATATCATAATATGTACATTTATATTGGC
TCATGTCCAACATTACCGCCATGTTGACATTGATTATTGACTAGTTATTAATAGTAATCAATTACGGGGT
CATTAGTTCATAGCCCATATATGGAGT
Features (pLannotate 1.2.2; 22 found; start..end, strand, type, name):
    309..512     +  promoter       CMV promoter: human cytomegalovirus (CMV) immediate early promoter
    513..688     +  LTR            5' LTR (truncated): truncated long terminal repeat from Moloney murine sarcoma virus
    810..1084    +  misc_feature   MESV Ψ (fragment): packaging signal of murine embryonic stem cell virus
   1151..1567    +  CDS            gag (truncated): truncated Moloney murine leukemia virus (MMLV) gag gene lacking the start codon
   1604..1907    +  enhancer       CMV enhancer: human cytomegalovirus immediate early enhancer
   1908..2111    +  promoter       CMV promoter: human cytomegalovirus (CMV) immediate early promoter
   2262..2327    +  CDS            PODXL (fragment): PODXL_HUMAN - Also known as PCLP, PCLP1. Experimental evidence at protein level: Swiss-Prot protein existence level 1. Involved in the regulation of both adhesion and cell morphology and cancer progression. Functions as an anti-adhesive molecule that maintains an open filtration pathway between neighboring foot processes in the podocyte by charge repulsion. Acts as a pro- adhesive molecule, enhancing the adherence of cells to immobilized ligands, increasing the rate of migration and cell-cell contacts in an integrin-dependent manner. Induces the formation of apical actin- dependent microvilli.
   2328..3044    +  CDS            EGFP: EGFP is a basic (constitutively fluorescent) green fluorescent protein published in 1996, derived from Aequorea victoria. It is reported to be a rapidly-maturing weak dimer with moderate acid sensitivity.
   3045..4640    +  CDS            PODXL: PODXL_HUMAN - Also known as PCLP, PCLP1. Experimental evidence at protein level: Swiss-Prot protein existence level 1. Involved in the regulation of both adhesion and cell morphology and cancer progression. Functions as an anti-adhesive molecule that maintains an open filtration pathway between neighboring foot processes in the podocyte by charge repulsion. Acts as a pro- adhesive molecule, enhancing the adherence of cells to immobilized ligands, increasing the rate of migration and cell-cell contacts in an integrin-dependent manner. Induces the formation of apical actin- dependent microvilli.
   4763..5225    +  misc_feature   IRES: internal ribosome entry site (IRES) of the encephalomyocarditis virus (EMCV)
   5239..5613    +  CDS            BleoR: antibiotic-binding protein; Sh ble from Streptoalloteichus hindustanus; confers resistance to bleomycin, phleomycin, and Zeocin™
   5617..5673    +  CDS            ble (fragment): BLE_KLEPN - Experimental evidence at protein level: Swiss-Prot protein existence level 1. Binding protein with a strong affinity to the bleomycin family of antibiotics. Binds to CL990; an antimitotic-antibiotic compound. From Klebsiella pneumoniae.
   5722..5791    +  CDS            env (fragment): murine leukemia virus gPr80 envelope polyprotein precursor; env; proteolytically cleaved into gp70SU and p15TM subunits
   5833..6258    +  LTR            3' LTR (ΔU3): self-inactivating 3' long terminal repeat (LTR) from Moloney murine leukemia virus
   6327..6367    +  CDS            rop (fragment): Rop protein, which maintains plasmids at low copy number; rop
   6469..6507    +  misc_feature   bom (fragment): basis of mobility region from pBR322
   6524..6853    +  promoter       SV40 promoter: SV40 enhancer and early promoter
   6859..6960    +  misc_feature   bom (fragment): basis of mobility region from pBR322
   7146..7734    -  rep_origin     ori: high-copy-number ColE1/pMB1/pBR322/pUC origin of replication
   7905..8765    -  CDS            AmpR: β-lactamase; bla; confers resistance to ampicillin, carbenicillin, and related antibiotics
   8766..8870    -  promoter       AmpR promoter: bla
   9056..308     +  enhancer       CMV enhancer (across the origin): human cytomegalovirus immediate early enhancer
