[The description below was written by a language model from this plasmid's Addgene catalogue record and pLannotate feature annotations shown in this document.]
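Description:
pQCXIZ GFP PODXL delta PBM + FBM is a self-inactivating retroviral expression vector that delivers a GFP-tagged mutant of human podocalyxin (PODXL) into mammalian cells. The catalogue lists the vector type as lentiviral, but the annotated elements are gammaretroviral. These comprise a hybrid CMV enhancer/promoter fused to a truncated Moloney murine sarcoma virus 5' LTR, an MESV-type Ψ packaging signal, a truncated MMLV gag lacking its start codon, and a ΔU3 MMLV 3' LTR. The upstream CMV element drives synthesis of the genomic RNA in packaging cells. The U3 deletion is copied to both LTRs on integration, which silences LTR-driven transcription in the provirus. In bacteria the plasmid replicates from a high-copy ColE1/pUC-type origin and is selected with ampicillin through the bla gene.

Payload expression depends on an internal CMV enhancer/promoter that produces a bicistronic transcript. The first cistron starts with a short PODXL fragment, consistent with the N-terminal leader of this membrane protein, followed by EGFP and then the main PODXL coding region. The fluorescent tag therefore sits near the N terminus of the protein rather than in front of that initial segment. According to the record, the insert lacks the C-terminal DTHL residues (the PDZ-binding motif) and carries H477/R479/S481 to alanine substitutions that disrupt the FERM-binding motif. Downstream, an EMCV IRES directs translation of the Sh ble gene, so transduced cells can be selected with Zeocin while co-expressing the fusion. The construct is intended for stable expression and imaging of a PODXL variant uncoupled from PDZ- and FERM-domain partners, and the associated study concerns spatial regulation of podocalyxin in prometastatic behaviour.
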