Addgene plasmid #202416: pQCXIZ GFP PODXL delta PBM + FBM
Purpose: Expression of GFP-tagged PODXL PDZ-binding and FERM-binding motif mutation
Depositing lab: David Bryant. Depositing organization: University of Glasgow. Publication: Spatial regulation of the glycocalyx component podocalyxin is a switch for prometastatic function. Roman-Fernandez A, Mansour MA, Kugeratski FG, Anand J, Sandilands E, Galbraith L, Rakovic K, Freckmann EC, Cumming EM, Park J, Nikolatou K, Lilla S, Shaw R, Strachan D, Mason S, Patel R, McGarry L, Katoch A, Campbell KJ, Nixon C, Miller CJ, Leung HY, Le Quesne J, Norman JC, Zanivan S, Blyth K, Bryant DM. Sci Adv. 2023 Feb 3;9(5):eabq1858. doi: 10.1126/sciadv.abq1858. Epub 2023 Feb 3. PubMed 36735782.
Backbone
  Vector backbone: pQCXIZ GFP
  Vector type: Lentiviral
Growth in bacteria
  Bacterial resistance: Ampicillin, 100 μg/mL
  Growth temperature: 37°C
  Growth strain: NEB Stable
  Copy number: High Copy
Gene/Insert
  Gene/Insert name: PODXL
  Species: H. sapiens (human)
  Mutation: Lacking DTHL, and H477/R479/S481>AAA mutation
  Entrez Gene: PODXL (a.k.a. Gp200, PC, PCLP, PCLP-1, PDX, PODXL1, gp135)
  Tag / fusion protein: GFP (N terminal on backbone)
  Cloning method: Restriction Enzyme; 5′ cloning site unknown (unknown if destroyed)
Terms and licenses: Academic/Nonprofit Terms; Industry Terms: Not Available to Industry
How to cite: pQCXIZ GFP PODXL delta PBM + FBM was a gift from David Bryant (Addgene plasmid # 202416 ; http://n2t.net/addgene:202416 ; RRID:Addgene_202416)
